>Addgene plasmid #49290 | pGGEV_4'_Linker | depositor full sequence | sequence record 72922 | Full Sequence
AAATTGTAAACGTTAATATTTTGTTAAAATTCGCGTTAAATTTTTGTTAAATCAGCTCATTTTTTAACCA
ATAGGCCGAAATCGGCAAAATCCCTTATAAATCAAAAGAATAGACCGAGATAGGGT
[37 nt withheld, positions 127-163]
AAAGAACGTGGACTCCAACGTCAAAGG
[49 nt withheld, positions 191-239]
T
[91 nt withheld, positions 241-331]
G
[124 nt withheld, positions 333-456]
CCCATTCGCCATTCAGGCTACGCAACTGTTGGGAAGGGCGATCGGTGCGGGCCTCTTCGCTATTACGCCA
GGGCGCCTCCCCCATTGACGTCAATTACGGTAAATGGCCCGCCTGGCTCAATGCCCATTGACGTCAATAG
GACCACCCACCATTGACGTCAATGGGATGGCTCATTGCCCATTCATATCCGTTCTCACGCCCCCTATTGA
CGTCAATGACGGTAAATGGCCCACTTGGCAGTACATCAATATCTATTAATAGTAACTTGGCAAGTACATT
ACTATTGGAAGTACGCCAGGGTACATTGGCAGTACTCCCATTGACGTCAATGGCGGTAAATGGCCCGCGA
TGGCTGCCAAGTACATCCCCATTGACGTCAATGGGGAGGGGCAATGACGCAAATGGGCGTTCCATTGACG
TAAATGGGCGGTAGGCGTGCCTAATGGGAGGTCTATATAAGCAATGCTCGTTTAGGGAACCGCCATTCTG
CCTGGGGACGTCGGAGCAAGCTTGATTTAGGTGACACTATAGAGGTCTCAACTACCGGATCCGGCGGCGG
TACCTAAGTGAGACCCTCATCCTCCCGGGTAACTAAGTAAGGATCTCGACCGATCCTGAGAACTTCAGGG
TGAGTTTGGGGACCCTTGATTGTTCTTTCTTTTTCGCTATTGTAAAATTCATGTTATATGGAGGGGGCAA
AGTTTTCAGGGTGTTGTTTAGAATGGGAAGATGTCCCTTGTATCACCATGGACCCTCATGATAATTTTGT
TTCTTTCACTTTCTACTCTGTTGACAACCATTGTCTCCTCTTATTTTCTTTTCATTTTCTGTAACTTTTT
CGTTAAACTTTAGCTTGCATTTGTAACGAATTTTTAAATTCACTTTTGTTTATTTGTCAGATTGTAAGTA
CTTTCTCTAATCACTTTTTTTTCAAGGCAATCAGGGTATATTATATTGTACTTCAGCACAGTTTTAGAGA
ACAATTGTTATAATTAAATGATAAGGTAGAATATTTCTGCATATAAATTCTGGCTGGCGTGGAAATATTC
TTATTGGTAGAAACAACTACACCCTGGTCATCATCCTGCCTTTCTCTTTATGGTTACAATGATATACACT
GTTTGAGATGAGGATAAAATACTCTGAGTCCAAACCGGGCCCCTCTGCTAACCATGTTCATGCCTTCTTC
TCTTTCCTACAGCTCCTGGGCAACGTGCTGGTTGTTGTGCTGTCTCATCATTTTGGCAAAGAATTAATTC
CTCGACGGATCGTAGATCCAGACATGATAAGATACATTGATGAGTTTGGACAAACCACAACTAGAATGCA
GTGAAAAAAATGCTTTATTTGTGAAATTTGTGATGCTATTGCTTTATTTGTAACCATTATAAGCTGCAAT
AAACAAGTTAACAACAACAATTGCATTCATTTTATGTTTCAGGTTCAGGGGGAGGTGTGGGAGGTTTTTT
AATTCGCGGCCGCTCTAGAACTAGTCTGCATTAATGAATCGGCCAACGCGCGGGGAGAGGCGGTTTGCGT
ATTGGGCGCTCTTCCGCTTCCTCGCTCACTGACTCGCTGCGCTCGGTCGTTCGGCTGCGGCGAGCGGTAT
CAGCTCACTCAAAGGCGGTAATACGGTTATCCACAGAATCAGGGGATAACGCAGGAAAGAACATGTGAGC
AAAAGGCCAGCAAAAGGCCAGGAACCGTAAAAAGGCCGCGTTGCTGGCGTTTTTCCATAGGCTCGGCCCC
CCTGACGAGCATCACAAAAATCGACGCTCAAGTCAGAGGTGGCGAAACCCGACAGGACTATAAAGATACC
AGGCGTTCCCCCCTGGAAGCTCCCTCGTGCGCTCTCCTGTTCCGACCCTGCCGCTTACCGGATACCTGTC
CGCCTTTCTCCCTTCGGGAAGCGTGGCGCTTTCTCAATGCTCACGCTGTAGGTATCTCAGTTCGGTGTAG
GTCGTTCGCTCCAAGCTGGGCTGTGTGCACGAACCCCCCGTTCAGCCCGACCGCTGCGCCTTATCCGGTA
ACTATCGTCTTGAGTCCAACCCGGTAAGACACGACTTATCGCCACTGGCAGCAGCCACTGGTAACAGGAT
TAGCAGAGCGAGGTATGTAGGCGGTGCTACAGAGTTCTTGAAGTGGTGGCCTAACTACGGCTACACTAGA
AGGACAGTATTTGGTATCTGCGCTCTGCTGAAGCCAGTTACCTTCGGAAAAAGAGTTGGTAGCTCTTGAT
CCGGCAAACAAACCACCGCTGGTAGCGGTGGTTTTTTTGTTTGCAAGCAGCAGATTACGCGCAGAAAAAA
AGGATCTCAAGAAGATCCTTTGATCTTTTCTACGGGGTCTGACGCTCAGTGGAACGAAAACTCACGTTAA
GGGATTTTGGTCATGAGATTATCAAAAAGGATCTTCACCTAGATCCTTTTAAATTAAAAATGAAGTTTTA
AATCAATCTAAAGTATATATGAGTAAACTTGGTCTGACAGTTACCAATGCTTAATCAGTGAGGCACCTAT
CTCAGCGATCTGTCTATTTCGTTCATCCATAGTTGCCTGACTGCCCGTCGTGTAGATAACTACGATACGG
GAGGGCTTACCATCTGGCCCCAGTGCTGCAATGATACCGCGGGACCCACGCTCACCGGCTCCAGATTTAT
CAGCAATAAACCAGCCAGCCGGAAGGGCCGAGCGCAGAAGTGGTCCTGCAACTTTATCCGCCTCCATCCA
GTCTATTAATTGTTGCCGGGAAGCTAGAGTAAGTAGTTCGCCAGTTAATAGTTTGCGCAACGTTGTTGCC
ATTGCTACAGGCATCGTGGTGTCACGCTCGTCGTTTGGTATGGCTTCATTCAGCTCCGGTTCCCAACGAT
CAAGGCGAGTTACATGATCCCCCATGTTGTGAAAAAAAGCGGTTAGCTCCTTCGGTCCTCCGATCGTTGT
CAGAAGTAAGTTGGCCGCAGTGTTATCACTCATGCTTATGGCAGCACTGCATAATTCTCTTACTGTCATG
CCATCCGTAAGATGCTTTTCTGTGACTGGTGAGTACTCAACCAAGTCATTCTGAGAATAGTGTATGCGGC
GACCGAGTTGCTCTTGCCCGGCGTCAATACGGGATAATACCGCGCCACATAGCAGAACTTTAAAAGTGCT
CATCATTGGAAAACGTTCTTCGGGGCGAAAACTCTCAAGGATCTTACCGCTGTTGAGATCCAGTTCGATG
TAACCCACTCGTGCACCCAACTGATCTTCAGCATCTTTTACTTTCACCAGCGTTTCTGGGTGAGCAAAAA
CAGGAAGGCAAAATGCCGCAAAAAAGGGAATAAGGGCGACACGGAAATGTTGAATACTCATACTCTTCCT
TTTTCAATATTATTGAAGCATTTATCAGGGTTATTGTCTCATGAGCGGATACATATTTGAATGTATTTAG
AAAAATAAACAAATAGGGGTTCCGCGCACATTTCCCCGAAAAGTGCCACCTG
Features (pLannotate 1.2.2; 12 found; start..end, strand, type, name):
      1..456     -  rep_origin     f1 ori (sequence partly withheld): f1 bacteriophage origin of replication; arrow indicates direction of (+) strand synthesis
    461..527     -  CDS            lacZα (fragment): LacZα fragment of β-galactosidase; lacZ fragment
    528..936     +  promoter       CMV IE94 promoter (fragment): enhancer/promoter region of simian cytomegalovirus major immediate early transcription unit IE94
    971..989     +  promoter       SP6 promoter: promoter for bacteriophage SP6 RNA polymerase
   1086..1658    +  intron         β-globin intron: intron from rabbit β-globin gene
   1656..1721    +  CDS            HBB (fragment): HBB_LEPEU - Experimental evidence at protein level: Swiss-Prot protein existence level 1. Involved in oxygen transport from the lung to the various peripheral tissues. From Lepus europaeus (European hare).
   1731..1865    -  polyA_signal   SV40 poly(A) signal: SV40 polyadenylation signal
   1932..1951    +  misc_feature   MCS (fragment): pBluescript multiple cloning site
   1952..2005    -  CDS            lacI (fragment): lac repressor; lacI; The lac repressor binds to the lac operator to inhibit transcription in E. coli. This inhibition can be relieved by adding lactose or isopropyl-β-D-thiogalactopyranoside (IPTG).
   2188..2776    -  rep_origin     ori: high-copy-number ColE1/pMB1/pBR322/pUC origin of replication
   2947..3807    -  CDS            AmpR: β-lactamase; bla; confers resistance to ampicillin, carbenicillin, and related antibiotics
   3808..3912    -  promoter       AmpR promoter: bla
