[The description below was written by a language model from this plasmid's Addgene catalogue record and pLannotate feature annotations shown in this document.]
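Description:
pGGEV_4'_Linker is a small (about 3.9 kb) bacterial cloning vector built on the pBluescript backbone. It serves as an entry vector in the Golden GATEway system, a combinatorial scheme that uses Golden Gate assembly of ordered entry modules to build fusion and recombination constructs. It is catalogued as an empty backbone with no gene insert. Its stated role is to occupy position 4 of the assembly with only a small linker, and the prime designation marks it as the final entry vector, so it closes an assembly at position 4 when fewer modules are needed. The plasmid is propagated in E. coli at high copy from the ColE1/pUC-type origin and is selected with ampicillin through the β-lactamase gene and its native promoter. An f1 origin from pBluescript is also present and would allow single-stranded DNA production with helper phage.

The automated feature table also detects elements that the catalogue entry does not mention. Between residual lacZα, MCS and lacI fragments of the backbone lie a partial simian CMV IE94 enhancer/promoter, an SP6 promoter, a rabbit β-globin intron with a short β-globin coding fragment, and an SV40 polyadenylation signal annotated on the opposite strand. These resemble parts of a vertebrate expression or in vitro transcription cassette. The record does not say whether they are the exchangeable filler, part of the "linker", or simply carried over from a parental vector, so their function here should not be assumed. The type IIS restriction sites and overhangs that define position 4 are not annotated either. The plasmid is best regarded as a structural adaptor for completing Golden Gate assemblies rather than as an expression construct.
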