Addgene plasmid #49290: pGGEV_4'_Linker
Purpose: (Empty Backbone) Golden Gate entry vector at position 4, small linker insert, final entry vector for the assembly
Depositing lab: Joachim Wittbrodt. Depositing organization: Universitaet Heidelberg. Publication: Golden GATEway cloning--a combinatorial approach to generate fusion and recombination constructs. Kirchmaier S, Lust K, Wittbrodt J. PLoS One. 2013 Oct 7;8(10):e76117. doi: 10.1371/journal.pone.0076117. PubMed 24116091.
Backbone
  Vector backbone: pBluescript
  Backbone manufacturer: Stratagene
  Vector type: cloning vector
Growth in bacteria
  Bacterial resistance: Ampicillin, 100 μg/mL
  Growth temperature: 37°C
  Growth strain: DH5alpha
  Copy number: High Copy
Gene/Insert
  Gene/Insert name: None
Terms and licenses: Academic/Nonprofit Terms; Industry Terms: Not Available to Industry
How to cite: pGGEV_4'_Linker was a gift from Joachim Wittbrodt (Addgene plasmid # 49290 ; http://n2t.net/addgene:49290 ; RRID:Addgene_49290)
