>Addgene plasmid #49290 | pGGEV_4'_Linker | addgene partial sequence | sequence record 75883 | CMV-F 5'-CGCAAATGGGCGGTAGGCGTG-3'
CTGCCTGGGGACGTCGGAGCAAGCTTGATTTAGGTGACACTATAGAGGTCTCAACTACCGGATCCGGCGG
CGGTACCTAAGTGAGACCCTCATCCTCCCGGGTAACTAAGTAAGGATCTCGACCGATCCTGAGAACTTCA
GGGTGAGTTTGGGGACCCTTGATTGTTCTTTCTTTTTCGCTATTGTAAAATTCATGTTATATGGAGGGGG
CAAAGTTTTCAGGGTGTTGTTTAGAATGGGAAGATGTCCCTTGTATCACCATGGACCCTCATGATAATTT
TGTTTCTTTCACTTTCTACTCTGTTGACAACCATTGTCTCCTCTTATTTTCTTTTCATTTTCTGTAACTT
TTTCGTTAAACTTTAGCTTGCATTTGTAACGAATTTTTAAATTCACTTTTGTTTATTTGTCAGATTGTAA
GTACTTTCTCTAATCACTTTTTTTTCAAGGCAATCAGGGTATATTATATTGTACTTCAGCACAGTTTTAG
AGAACAATTGTTATAATTAAATGATAAGGTAGAAT
